Addgene plasmid #22334: pCI-MOR23-1
Depositing lab: Hiroaki Matsunami. Depositing organization: Duke University. Publication: Odor coding by a Mammalian receptor repertoire. Saito H, Chi Q, Zhuang H, Matsunami H, Mainland JD. Sci Signal. 2009 . 2(60):ra9. 10.1126/scisignal.2000016 PubMed 19261596.
Backbone
  Vector backbone: pCI
  Backbone manufacturer: Promega
  Backbone size w/o insert (bp): 4006
  Vector type: Mammalian Expression
Growth in bacteria
  Bacterial resistance: Ampicillin, 100 μg/mL
  Growth temperature: 37°C
  Growth strain: DH5alpha
  Copy number: Unknown
Gene/Insert
  Gene/Insert name: MOR23-1 (alt name: Mus musculus olfactory receptor 599)
  Species: M. musculus (mouse)
  Insert size (bp): 948
  GenBank ID: NM_146731
  Entrez Gene: Olfr599 (a.k.a. MOR23-1)
  Tag / fusion protein: Rho (N terminal on insert)
  Cloning method: Restriction Enzyme; 5′ cloning site NheI (not destroyed); 3′ cloning site NotI (not destroyed)
  Sequencing primers: 5′ T7; 3′ EBV-rev
Terms and licenses: Academic/Nonprofit Terms; Industry Terms: Not Available to Industry
How to cite: pCI-MOR23-1 was a gift from Hiroaki Matsunami (Addgene plasmid # 22334 ; http://n2t.net/addgene:22334 ; RRID:Addgene_22334)
