[The description below was written by a language model from this plasmid's Addgene catalogue record and pLannotate feature annotations shown in this document.]
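Description:
pCI-MOR23-1 is a mammalian expression plasmid built on the Promega pCI backbone and carrying the mouse olfactory receptor MOR23-1 (Olfr599). The 948 bp receptor insert was placed between the NheI and NotI sites and is recorded as bearing an N-terminal Rho tag, a short rhodopsin-derived leader commonly added to odorant receptors to aid cell-surface expression and allow detection in heterologous cells. The automated annotation does not call the tag as a separate feature. It labels the coding region as a fragment resembling rat Or51e2, which reflects similarity to a related olfactory receptor in the annotation database rather than a different insert. The catalogue entry identifies the gene as mouse Olfr599.

Expression is driven by the human cytomegalovirus immediate-early enhancer and promoter, followed by a chimeric β-globin/immunoglobulin heavy chain intron, a type of element generally included to improve transcript processing and expression. A T7 promoter sits just upstream of the insert; it permits in vitro transcription and serves as a sequencing primer site. An SV40 polyadenylation signal terminates the transcript. No mammalian selection marker is annotated, so the plasmid is suited to transient transfection.

In bacteria the plasmid replicates from a high-copy ColE1/pUC-type origin and is selected with ampicillin through the β-lactamase gene and its own promoter. An f1 origin allows single-stranded DNA production, and the small lacZα, bom, rop and large T antigen fragments are backbone remnants. The sequence record is 4,990 nt. The associated publication concerns odor coding across a mammalian receptor repertoire, consistent with use for expressing this receptor in cultured cells to test its responses to odorants.
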