Features (pLannotate 1.2.2; 14 found; start..end, strand, type, name):
    140..517     +  enhancer       CMV enhancer: human cytomegalovirus immediate early enhancer
    519..718     +  promoter       CMV promoter: human cytomegalovirus (CMV) immediate early promoter
    857..989     +  intron         chimeric intron: chimera between introns from human β-globin and immunoglobulin heavy chain genes
   1034..1052    +  promoter       T7 promoter: promoter for bacteriophage T7 RNA polymerase
   1169..2056    +  CDS            Or51e2 (fragment): O51E2_RAT - Also known as Olr59, Psgr From Rattus norvegicus (Rat).
   2104..2225    -  polyA_signal   SV40 poly(A) signal: SV40 polyadenylation signal
   2248..2316    -  CDS            large T antigen (fragment): large T antigen from SV40 (simian virus 40)
   2335..2402    +  CDS            lacZα (fragment): LacZα fragment of β-galactosidase; lacZ fragment
   2406..2834    +  rep_origin     f1 ori (sequence partly withheld): f1 bacteriophage origin of replication; arrow indicates direction of (+) strand synthesis
   2862..2961    -  misc_feature   bom (fragment): basis of mobility region from pBR322
   3063..3098    -  CDS            rop (fragment): Rop protein, which maintains plasmids at low copy number; rop
   3193..3297    +  promoter       AmpR promoter: bla
   3298..4158    +  CDS            AmpR: β-lactamase; bla; confers resistance to ampicillin, carbenicillin, and related antibiotics
   4329..4917    +  rep_origin     ori: high-copy-number ColE1/pMB1/pBR322/pUC origin of replication
>Addgene plasmid #22334 | pCI-MOR23-1 | depositor full sequence | sequence record 10244 | Author sequence
TCAATATTGGCCATTAGCCATATTATTCATTGGTTATATAGCATAAATCAATATTGGCTATTGGCCATTG
CATACGTTGTATCTATATCATAATATGTACATTTATATTGGCTCATGTCCAATATGACCGCCATGTTGGC
ATTGATTATTGACTAGTTATTAATAGTAATCAATTACGGGGTCATTAGTTCATAGCCCATATATGGAGTT
CCGCGTTACATAACTTACGGTAAATGGCCCGCCTGGCTGACCGCCCAACGACCCCCGCCCATTGACGTCA
ATAATGACGTATGTTCCCATAGTAACGCCAATAGGGACTTTCCATTGACGTCAATGGGTGGAGTATTTAC
GGTAAACTGCCCACTTGGCAGTACATCAAGTGTATCATATGCCAAGTCCGCCCCCTATTGACGTCAATGA
CGGTAAATGGCCCGCCTGGCATTATGCCCAGTACATGACCTTACGGGACTTTCCTACTTGGCAGTACATC
TACGTATTAGTCATCGCTATTACCATGGTGATGCGGTTTTGGCAGTACACCAATGGGCGTGGATAGCGGT
TTGACTCACGGGGATTTCCAAGTCTCCACCCCATTGACGTCAATGGGAGTTTGTTTTGGCACCAAAATCA
ACGGGACTTTCCAAAATGTCGTAATAACCCCGCCCCGTTGACGCAAATGGGCGGTAGGCGTGTACGGTGG
GAGGTCTATATAAGCAGAGCTCGTTTAGTGAACCGTCAGATCACTAGAAGCTTTATTGCGGTAGTTTATC
ACAGTTAAATTGCTAACGCAGTCAGTGCTTCTGACACAACAGTCTCGAACTTAAGCTGCAGAAGTTGGTC
GTGAGGCACTGGGCAGGTAAGTATCAAGGTTACAAGACAGGTTTAAGGAGACCAATAGAAACTGGGCTTG
TCGAGACAGAGAAGACTCTTGCGTTTCTGATAGGCACCTATTGGTCTTACTGACATCCACTTTGCCTTTC
TCTCCACAGGTGTCCACTCCCAGTTCAATTACAGCTCTTAAGGCTAGAGTACTTAATACGACTCACTATA
GGCTAGCATGAATGGCACAGAAGGCCCTAACTTCTACGTGCCCTTCTCCAATGCGACGGGTGTGGTACGC
GAATTCACGCGTATGGGCTATACCAACTTGTCATACCTGAACCCAGGGACAGTGATTCTGATTGGCATCC
CTGGACTGGAGCATGTGCAGTTTTGGATTGGATTTCCCTTCTTTGTTGTATGCCTTGTGGCTTTGCTGGG
AAACCTCTTCCTGCTAATCATTATCCCCACAGAACGCAGTCTACACCAACCCATGTACATTTTCTTGGCA
GTACTCGCAGCTACTGACCTTGGTCTCTGCCTAGCCATTGCCCCTAAGATGTTGGCCATCTTCTGGTTTG
GCTCCTGTTCCATGGCTTTTGATGCTTGCCTCACCCAGCTCTTCTTCATCCATGCCTTGCAAGGAATGGA
ATCTGGCGTTCTGCTTGCCATGGCCTTTGACCGATATGTCGCCATCTGCGATCCTCTGAGGCACACAGCC
GTCCTTACACCTTTATTTTTACTTAGAGTCGTTCTGGTGGTTGCAATTCGGGCAACTGTACTCGTTGGGG
TTTTACCCATTCTCCTCAAGCGACTGCAATGGTTCCACTCTGTTGTGATTGTTCATTCTTACTGTGAGCA
CATGGCTGTAGTCAAGCTGGCGGCAGAAGATGTCCGTATAAATAAATCATATGGGCTCTTTGTGGCTTTT
GCAATTCTAGGTTTTGACATGATATTTGTTTTCATCTCCTACATTTTGATTTTCCGAGCTGTTTTTCGTC
TTCCTCAGAAAGAGGCACGAAGCAAAGCATTCAACACTTGTACGGCTCATATTGTTGTCTTCCTGGAGTT
TTATATCCTTGCCTTTTTTTCCTTTTTCAGTCACCGTTTTGGTCACGTATCACCGTATGTCCACATCTTA
TTGTCTACCATCTATCTACTTCTGCCCCCGGCCCTTAACCCCATTGTGTATGGTGTGAAGACCAAGGAGA
TCCGCAAATGGGTTGTCCAAATTTTTGTTCTGAAGTCTAATACTCAGTAAGCGGCCGCTTCGAGCAGACA
TGATAAGATACATTGATGAGTTTGGACAAACCACAACTAGAATGCAGTGAAAAAAATGCTTTATTTGTGA
AATTTGTGATGCTATTGCTTTATTTGTAACCATTATAAGCTGCAATAAACAAGTTAACAACAACAATTGC
ATTCATTTTATGTTTCAGGTTCAGGGGGAGATGTGGGAGGTTTTTTAAAGCAAGTAAAACCTCTACAAAT
GTGGTAAAATCGATAAGGATCCGGGCTGGCGTAATAGCGAAGAGGCCCGCACCGATCGCCCTTCCCAACA
GTTGCGCAGCCTGAATGGCGAATGG
[124 nt withheld, positions 2406-2529]
C
[91 nt withheld, positions 2531-2621]
A
[49 nt withheld, positions 2623-2671]
CCTTTGACGTTGGAGTCCACGTTCTTT
[37 nt withheld, positions 2699-2735]
ACCCTATCTCGGTCTATTCTTTTGATTTATAAGGGATTTTGCCGATTTCGGCCTATTGGTTAAAAAATGA
GCTGATTTAACAAAAATTTAACGCGAATTTTAACAAAATATTAACGCTTACAATTTCCTGATGCGGTATT
TTCTCCTTACGCATCTGTGCGGTATTTCACACCGCATATGGTGCACTCTCAGTACAATCTGCTCTGATGC
CGCATAGTTAAGCCAGCCCCGACACCCGCCAACACCCGCTGACGCGCCCTGACGGGCTTGTCTGCTCCCG
GCATCCGCTTACAGACAAGCTGTGACCGTCTCCGGGAGCTGCATGTGTCAGAGGTTTTCACCGTCATCAC
CGAAACGCGCGAGACGAAAGGGCCTCGTGATACGCCTATTTTTATAGGTTAATGTCATGATAATAATGGT
TTCTTAGACGTCAGGTGGCACTTTTCGGGGAAATGTGCGCGGAACCCCTATTTGTTTATTTTTCTAAATA
CATTCAAATATGTATCCGCTCATGAGACAATAACCCTGATAAATGCTTCAATAATATTGAAAAAGGAAGA
GTATGAGTATTCAACATTTCCGTGTCGCCCTTATTCCCTTTTTTGCGGCATTTTGCCTTCCTGTTTTTGC
TCACCCAGAAACGCTGGTGAAAGTAAAAGATGCTGAAGATCAGTTGGGTGCACGAGTGGGTTACATCGAA
CTGGATCTCAACAGCGGTAAGATCCTTGAGAGTTTTCGCCCCGAAGAACGTTTTCCAATGATGAGCACTT
TTAAAGTTCTGCTATGTGGCGCGGTATTATCCCGTATTGACGCCGGGCAAGAGCAACTCGGTCGCCGCAT
ACACTATTCTCAGAATGACTTGGTTGAGTACTCACCAGTCACAGAAAAGCATCTTACGGATGGCATGACA
GTAAGAGAATTATGCAGTGCTGCCATAACCATGAGTGATAACACTGCGGCCAACTTACTTCTGACAACGA
TCGGAGGACCGAAGGAGCTAACCGCTTTTTTGCACAACATGGGGGATCATGTAACTCGCCTTGATCGTTG
GGAACCGGAGCTGAATGAAGCCATACCAAACGACGAGCGTGACACCACGATGCCTGTAGCAATGGCAACA
ACGTTGCGCAAACTATTAACTGGCGAACTACTTACTCTAGCTTCCCGGCAACAATTAATAGACTGGATGG
AGGCGGATAAAGTTGCAGGACCACTTCTGCGCTCGGCCCTTCCGGCTGGCTGGTTTATTGCTGATAAATC
TGGAGCCGGTGAGCGTGGGTCTCGCGGTATCATTGCAGCACTGGGGCCAGATGGTAAGCCCTCCCGTATC
GTAGTTATCTACACGACGGGGAGTCAGGCAACTATGGATGAACGAAATAGACAGATCGCTGAGATAGGTG
CCTCACTGATTAAGCATTGGTAACTGTCAGACCAAGTTTACTCATATATACTTTAGATTGATTTAAAACT
TCATTTTTAATTTAAAAGGATCTAGGTGAAGATCCTTTTTGATAATCTCATGACCAAAATCCCTTAACGT
GAGTTTTCGTTCCACTGAGCGTCAGACCCCGTAGAAAAGATCAAAGGATCTTCTTGAGATCCTTTTTTTC
TGCGCGTAATCTGCTGCTTGCAAACAAAAAAACCACCGCTACCAGCGGTGGTTTGTTTGCCGGATCAAGA
GCTACCAACTCTTTTTCCGAAGGTAACTGGCTTCAGCAGAGCGCAGATACCAAATACTGTTCTTCTAGTG
TAGCCGTAGTTAGGCCACCACTTCAAGAACTCTGTAGCACCGCCTACATACCTCGCTCTGCTAATCCTGT
TACCAGTGGCTGCTGCCAGTGGCGATAAGTCGTGTCTTACCGGGTTGGACTCAAGACGATAGTTACCGGA
TAAGGCGCAGCGGTCGGGCTGAACGGGGGGTTCGTGCACACAGCCCAGCTTGGAGCGAACGACCTACACC
GAACTGAGATACCTACAGCGTGAGCTATGAGAAAGCGCCACGCTTCCCGAAGGGAGAAAGGCGGACAGGT
ATCCGGTAAGCGGCAGGGTCGGAACAGGAGAGCGCACGAGGGAGCTTCCAGGGGGAAACGCCTGGTATCT
TTATAGTCCTGTCGGGTTTCGCCACCTCTGACTTGAGCGTCGATTTTTGTGATGCTCGTCAGGGGGGCGG
AGCCTATGGAAAAACGCCAGCAACGCGGCCTTTTTACGGTTCCTGGCCTTTTGCTGGCCTTTTGCTCACA
TGGCTCGACAGATCT
