>Addgene plasmid #22334 | pCI-MOR23-1 | addgene partial sequence | sequence record 28167 | 22334 with T7
GCCTACTTCTACGTGCCCTTCTCCAATGCGACGGGTGTGGTACGCGAATTCACGCGTATGGGCTATACCA
ACTTGTCATACCTGAACCCAGGGACAGTGATTCTGATTGGCATCCCTGGACTGGAGCATGTGCAGTTTTG
GATTGGATTTCCCTTCTTTGTTGTATGCCTTGTGGCTTTGCTGGGAAACCTCTTCCTGCTAATCATTATC
CCCACAGAACGCAGTCTACACCAACCCATGTACATTTTCTTGGCAGTACTCGCAGCTACTGACCTTGGTC
TCTGCCTAGCCATTGCCCCTAAGATGTTGGCCATCTTCTGGTTTGGCTCCTGTTCCATGGCTTTTGATGC
TTGCCTCACCCAGCTCTTCTTCATCCATGCCTTGCAAGGAATGGAATCTGGCGTTCTGCTTGCCATGGCC
TTTGACCGATATGTCGCCATCTGCGATCCTCTGAGGCACACAGCCGTCCTTACACCTTTATTTTTACTTA
GAGTCGTTCTGGTGGTTGCAATTCGGGCAACTGTACTCGTTGGGGTTTTACCCATTCTCCTCAAGCGACT
GCAATGGTTCCACTCTGTTGTGATTGTTCATTCTTACTGTGAGCACATGGCTGTAGTCAAGCTGGCGGCA
GAAGATGTCCGTATAAATAAATCATATGGGCTCTTTGTGGCTTTTGCAAATTCTAGGTTTTGACATGATA
TTTGTTTTCATCTCCTACATTTTGATTTTCCGAGCTGTTTTTCGTCTTCCTCAGAAAGAGGCACGAAGCA
AAAGCATTCAACACTTGTACGGC
